>Addgene plasmid #47949 | pCH043 | depositor full sequence | sequence record 68813 | pCH043 sequence 6927 bps
GACGAAAGGGCCTCGTGATACGCCTATTTTTATAGGTTAATGTCATGATAATAATGGTTTCTTAGACGTC
AGGTGGCACTTTTCGGGGAAATGTGCGCGGAACCCCTATTTGTTTATTTTTCTAAATACATTCAAATATG
TATCCGCTCATGAGACAATAACCCTGATAAATGCTTCAATAATATTGAAAAAGGAAGAGTATGAGTATTC
AACATTTCCGTGTCGCCCTTATTCCCTTTTTTGCGGCATTTTGCCTTCCTGTTTTTGCTCACCCAGAAAC
GCTGGTGAAAGTAAAAGATGCTGAAGATCAGTTGGGTGCACGAGTGGGTTACATCGAACTGGATCTCAAC
AGCGGTAAGATCCTTGAGAGTTTTCGCCCCGAAGAACGTTTTCCAATGATGAGCACTTTTAAAGTTCTGC
TATGTGGCGCGGTATTATCCCGTATTGACGCCGGGCAAGAGCAACTCGGTCGCCGCATACACTATTCTCA
GAATGACTTGGTTGAGTACTCACCAGTCACAGAAAAGCATCTTACGGATGGCATGACAGTAAGAGAATTA
TGCAGTGCTGCCATAACCATGAGTGATAACACTGCGGCCAACTTACTTCTGACAACGATCGGAGGACCGA
AGGAGCTAACCGCTTTTTTTCACAACATGGGGGATCATGTAACTCGCCTTGATCGTTGGGAACCGGAGCT
GAATGAAGCCATACCAAACGACGAGCGTGACACCACGATGCCTGTAGCAATGGCAACAACGTTGCGCAAA
CTATTAACTGGCGAACTACTTACTCTAGCTTCCCGGCAACAATTAATAGACTGGATGGAGGCGGATAAAG
TTGCAGGACCACTTCTGCGCTCGGCCCTTCCGGCTGGCTGGTTTATTGCTGATAAATCTGGAGCCGGTGA
GCGTGGGTCTCGCGGTATCATTGCAGCACTGGGGCCAGATGGTAAGCCCTCCCGTATCGTAGTTATCTAC
ACGACGGGCAGTCAGGCAACTATGGATGAACGAAATAGACAGATCGCTGAGATAGGTGCCTCACTGATTA
AGCATTGGTAACTGTCAGACCAAGTTTACTCATATATACTTTAGATTGATTTAAAACTTCATTTTTAATT
TAAAAGGATCTAGGTGAAGATCCTTTTTGATAATCTCATGACCAAAATCCCTTAACGTGAGTTTTCGTTC
CACTGAGCGTCAGACCCCGTAGAAAAGATCAAAGGATCTTCTTGAGATCCTTTTTTTCTGCGCGTAATCT
GCTGCTTGCAAACAAAAAAACCACCGCTACCAGCGGTGGTTTGTTTGCCGGATCAAGAGCTACCAACTCT
TTTTCCGAAGGTAACTGGCTTCAGCAGAGCGCAGATACCAAATACTGTCCTTCTAGTGTAGCCGTAGTTA
GGCCACCACTTCAAGAACTCTGTAGCACCGCCTACATACCTCGCTCTGCTAATCCTGTTACCAGTGGCTG
CTGCCAGTGGCGATAAGTCGTGTCTTACCGGGTTGGACTCAAGACGATAGTTACCGGATAAGGCGCAGCG
GTCGGGCTGAACGGGGGGTTCGTGCACACAGCCCAGCTTGGAGCGAACGACCTACACCGAACTGAGATAC
CTACAGCGTGAGCATTGAGAAAGCGCCACGCTTCCCGAAGGGAGAAAGGCGGACAGGTATCCGGTAAGCG
GCAGGGTCGGAACAGGAGAGCGCACGAGGGAGCTTCCAGGGGGGAACGCCTGGTATCTTTATAGTCCTGT
CGGGTTTCGCCACCTCTGACTTGAGCGTCGATTTTTGTGATGCTCGTCAGGGGGGCCGAGCCTATGGAAA
AACGCCAGCAACGCGGCCTTTTTACGGTTCCTGGCCTTTTGCTGGCCTTTTGCTCACATGTTCTTTCCTG
CGTTATCCCCTGATTCTGTGGATAACCGTATTACCGCCTTTGAGTGAGCTGATACCGCTCGCCGCAGCCG
AACGACCGAGCGCAGCGAGTCAGTGAGCGAGGAAGCGGAAGAGCGCCCAATACGCAAACCGCCTCTCCCC
GCGCGTTGGCCGATTCATTAATGCAGCTGGCACGACAGGTTTCCCGACTGGAAAGCGGGCAGTGAGCGCA
ACGCAATTAATGTGAGTTACCTCACTCATTAGGCACCCCAGGCTTTACACTTTATGCTTCCGGCTCCTAT
GTTGTGTGGAATTGTGAGCGGATAACAATTTCACACAGGAAACAGCTATGACCATGATTACGCCAAGCTC
GGAATTAACCCTCACTAAAGGGAACAAAAGCTGGGTACCATCATAGAGAAATCATATGAAAAATCAAATA
CAACTCTGGGCTTGGAGGAAGTCATTATAAGATCCGGTTACATGGGTGTTTGTATTGATAACATTCCCTC
CCAATATAGCTCTTACAATAATATGACTACATTCTCCAATTCAATTTGCTATGCAAGAAAGAATTTAAGC
TCGGTTCCCTTATACAGAGACTTGGAAATTCAACTCTCAAATATTGCATCTTCCAGCTCCAAAACCCAAT
CAAGCGTTGTCTTGAACATTTTGAAGTTAGCCCAATTAACTTCGGTTAATGTTATACATCCATATGTCTT
GATGGCAACTGTAATCCTAACAATCCTAATGTTTCTATTTATTCTGTATGTAACTGTCCCTAAGTTACCA
TTCAAACTAGCGGTTAATAAATTTCTACTGTTGCTAAGTTCAACTATAGTTTTGACATGGGGTATTGGTG
CGATGTGGACTCATGTAGGGATAAATGCAAGTTACAGATTGGTTCCATCATCAAGTATGAATATAATCAC
TGTCAAGAAGGGCAAGAAGGCAGCAGTAATGGCTTGGTTTAGCTTTGCATTCCTCCTTTTAGACAGTGTG
GTTTTATGGTTAATATTTTTAAGGGATAGGAAAAGCTTGAAAGATGAAATTGATAATGTTCCATGTGCCC
AAAATAGGTACAATAACTACTCTTCGGATTCATCTACATTGCATTCCAAAGTTTAGCTCGAGGGTCAGAT
TCATTATCTACAAAGACTGTAAAAAGAAAGTGGAATATTCATTCATATCATATTTTTTCTATTAACTGCC
TGGTTTCTTTTAAATTTTTTATTGGTTGTCGACTTGAACGGAGTGACAATATATATATATATATATTTAA
TAATGACATCATTATCTGTAAATCTGATTCTTAATGCTATTCTAGTTATGTAAGAGTGGTCCGCATGCAT
ATTGAAGTACGGATTAGAAGCCGCCGAGCGGGCGACAGCCCTCCGACGGAAGACTCTCCTCCGTGCGTCC
TCGTCTTCACCGGTCGCGTTCCTGAAACGCAGATGTGCCTCGCGCCGCACTGCTCCGAACAATAAAGATT
CTACAATACTAGCTTTTATGGTTATGAAGAGGAAAAATTGGCAGTAACCTGGCCCCACAAACCTTCAAAT
TAACGAATCAAATTAACAACCATAGGATGATAATGCGATTAGTTTTTTAGCCTTATTTCTGGGGTAATTA
ATCAGCGAAGCGATGATTTTTGATCTATTAACAGATATATAAATGGAAAAGCTGCATAACCACTTTAACT
AATACTTTCAACATTTTCAGTTTGTATTACTTCTTATTCAAATGTCATAAAAGTATCAACAAAAAATTGT
TAATATACCTCTATACTTTAACGTCAAGGAGAAAAAACTATAGGATCCATGCCTAGATTAGATAAAAGTA
AAGTGATTAACAGCGCATTAGAGCTGCTTAATGGGGTCGGAATCGAAGGTTTAACAACCCGTAAACTCGC
CCAGAAGCTAGGTGTAGAGCAGCCTACATTGTATTGGCATGTAAAAAATAAGCGGGCTTTGCTCGACGCC
TTACCCATTGAGATGTTAGATAGGCACCATACTCACTTTTGCCCTTTAGAAGGGGAAAGCTGGCAAGATT
TTTTACGTAATAACGCTAAAAGTTTTAGATGTGCTTTACTAAGTCATCGCGATGGAGCAAAAGTACATTT
AGGTACACGGCCTACAGAAAAACAGTATGAAACTCTCGAAAATCAATTAGCCTTTTTATGCCAACAAGGT
TTTTCACTAGAGAATGCATTATATGCACTCAGCGCTGTGGGGCACTTTACTTTAGGTTGCGTATTGGAAG
AACAAGAGCATCAAGTCGCTAAAGAAGAAAGGGAAACACCTACTACTGATAGTATGCCGCCATTATTACG
ACAAGCTATCGAATTATTTGATCGCCAAGGTGCAGAGCCAGCCTTCTTATTCGGCCTTGAATTGATCATA
TGCGGATTAGAAAAACAACTTAAATGTGAAAGTGGGTCCGCGTACAGCCGCGCGCGTACGAAAAACAATT
ACGGGTCTACCATCGAGGGCCTGCTCGATCTCCCGGACGACGACGCCCCCGAAGAGGCGGGGCTGGCGGC
TCCGCGCCTGTCCTTTCTCCCCGCGGGACACACGCGCAGACTGTCGACGGCCCCCCCGACCGATGTCAGC
CTGGGGGACGAGCTCCACTTAGACGGCGAGGACGTGGCGATGGCGCATGCCGACGCGCTAGACGATTTCG
ATCTGGACATGTTGGGGGACGGGGATTCCCCGGGTCCGGGATTTACCCCCCACGACTCCGCCCCCTACGG
CGCTCTGGATATGGCCGACTTCGAGTTTGAGCAGATGTTTACCGATGCCCTTGGAATTGACGAGTACGGT
GGGTAGGAATTCTGTACAAATAGGGCCGCATCATGTAATTAGTTATGTCACGCTTACATTCACGCCCTCC
CCCCACATCCGCTCTAACCGAAAAGGAAGGAGTTAGACAACCTGAAGTCTAGGTCCCTATTTATTTTTTT
ATAGTTATGTTAGTATTAAGAACGTTATTTATATTTCAAATTTTTCTTTTTTTTCTGTACGGACGCGTGT
ACGCATCTAGAGCGGCCGCCACCGCGGTGGAGCTCCAATTCGCCCTATAGTGAGTCGTATTACAATTCAC
TGGCCGTCGTTTTACAACGTCGTGACTGGGAAAACCCTGGCGTTACCCAACTTAATCGCCTTGCAGCACA
TCCCCCCTTCGCCAGCTGGCGTAATAGCGAAGAGGCCCGCACCGATCGCCCTTCCCAACAGTTGCGCAGC
CTGAATGGCGAATGGCGCG
[124 nt withheld, positions 5130-5253]
C
[91 nt withheld, positions 5255-5345]
A
[49 nt withheld, positions 5347-5395]
CCTTTGACGTTGGAGTCCACGTTCTTT
[37 nt withheld, positions 5423-5459]
ACCCTATCTCGGTCTATTCTTTTGATTTATAAGGGATTTTGCCGATTTCGGCCTATTGGTTAAAAAATGA
GCTGATTTAACAAAAATTTAACGCGAATTTTAACAAAATATTAACGTTTACAATTTCCTGATGCGGTATT
TTCTCCTTACGCATCTGTGCGGTATTTCACACCGCAGGGTAATAACTGATATAATTAAATTGAAGCTCTA
ATTTGTGAGTTTAGTATACATGCATTTACTTATAATACAGTTTTTTAGTTTTGCTGGCCGCATCTTCTCA
AATATGCTTCCCAGCCTGCTTTTCTGTAACGTTCACCCTCTACCTTAGCATCCCTTCCCTTTGCAAATAG
TCCTCTTCCAACAATAATAATGTCAGATCCTGTAGAGACCACATCATCCACGGTTCTATACTGTTGACCC
AATGCGTCTCCCTTGTCATCTAAACCCACACCGGGTGTCATAATCAACCAATCGTAACCTTCATCTCTTC
CACCCATGTCTCTTTGAGCAATAAAGCCGATAACAAAATCTTTGTCGCTCTTCGCAATGTCAACAGTACC
CTTAGTATATTCTCCAGTAGATAGGGAGCCCTTGCATGACAATTCTGCTAACATCAAAAGGCCTCTAGGT
TCCTTTGTTACTTCTTCTGCCGCCTGCTTCAAACCGCTAACAATACCTGGGCCCACCACACCGTGTGCAT
TCGTAATGTCTGCCCATTCTGCTATTCTGTATACACCCGCAGAGTACTGCAATTTGACTGTATTACCAAT
GTCAGCAAATTTTCTGTCTTCGAAGAGTAAAAAATTGTACTTGGCGGATAATGCCTTTAGCGGCTTAACT
GTGCCCTCCATGGAAAAATCAGTCAAGATATCCACATGTGTTTTTAGTAAACAAATTTTGGGACCTAATG
CTTCAACTAACTCCAGTAATTCCTTGGTGGTACGAACATCCAATGAAGCACACAAGTTTGTTTGCTTTTC
GTGCATGATATTAAATAGCTTGGCAGCAACAGGACTAGGATGAGTAGCAGCACGTTCCTTATATGTAGCT
TTCGACATGATTTATCTTCGTTTCCTGCAGGTTTTTGTTCTGTGCAGTTGGGTTAAGAATACTGGGCAAT
TTCATGTTTCTTCAACACTACATATGCGTATATATACCAATCTAAGTCTGTGCTCCTTCCTTCGTTCTTC
CTTCTGTTCGGAGATTACCGAATCAAAAAAATTTCAAAGAAACCGAAATCAAAAAAAAGAATAAAAAAAA
AATGATGAATTGAATTGAAAAGCGTGGTGCACTCTCAGTACAATCTGCTCTGATGCCGCATAGTTAAGCC
AGCCCCGACACCCGCCAACACCCGCTGACGCGCCCTGACGGGCTTGTCTGCTCCCGGCATCCGCTTACAG
ACAAGCTGTGACCGTCTCCGGGAGCTGCATGTGTCAGAGGTTTTCACCGTCATCACCGAAACGCGCGA
Features (pLannotate 1.2.2; 23 found; start..end, strand, type, name):
     96..200     +  promoter       AmpR promoter: bla
    201..1061    +  CDS            AmpR: β-lactamase; bla; confers resistance to ampicillin, carbenicillin, and related antibiotics
   1232..1820    +  rep_origin     ori: high-copy-number ColE1/pMB1/pBR322/pUC origin of replication
   2003..2095    +  CDS            lacI (fragment): lac repressor; lacI; The lac repressor binds to the lac operator to inhibit transcription in E. coli. This inhibition can be relieved by adding lactose or isopropyl-β-D-thiogalactopyranoside (IPTG).
   2108..2129    +  protein_bind   CAP binding site: CAP binding activates transcription in the presence of cAMP. E. coli catabolite activator protein
   2144..2174    +  promoter       lac promoter: promoter for the E. coli lac operon
   2182..2198    +  protein_bind   lac operator: The lac repressor binds to the lac operator to inhibit transcription in E. coli. This inhibition can be relieved by adding lactose or isopropyl-β-D-thiogalactopyranoside (IPTG). lac repressor encoded by lacI
   2243..2261    +  promoter       T3 promoter: promoter for bacteriophage T3 RNA polymerase
   2277..2993    +  CDS            FIG1 (fragment): FIG1_YEAST - Experimental evidence at protein level: Swiss-Prot protein existence level 1. Required for efficient mating. From Saccharomyces cerevisiae (strain ATCC 204508 / S288c) (Baker's yeast).
   3127..3144    +  promoter       LEU2 promoter (fragment): S. cerevisiae LEU2
   3230..3671    +  promoter       GAL1 promoter: S. cerevisiae GAL1; inducible promoter, regulated by Gal4
   3693..4308    +  CDS            TetR (fragment): tetracycline repressor TetR; tetR from transposon Tn10; TetR binds to the tetracycline operator tetO to inhibit transcription. This inhibition can be relieved by adding tetracycline or doxycycline.
   4460..4693    +  CDS            VP16 AD: transcriptional activation domain of herpes simplex virus protein VP16 (Triezenberg et al., 1988; Cousens et al., 1989); UL48
   4721..4906    +  terminator     CYC1 terminator (fragment): S. cerevisiae CYC1; transcription terminator for CYC1
   4906..4935    -  misc_feature   MCS (fragment): pBluescript multiple cloning site
   4944..4962    -  promoter       T7 promoter: promoter for bacteriophage T7 RNA polymerase
   4965..5122    +  CDS            lacZα (fragment): LacZα fragment of β-galactosidase; lacZ fragment
   5130..5585    +  rep_origin     f1 ori (sequence partly withheld): f1 bacteriophage origin of replication; arrow indicates direction of (+) strand synthesis
   5586..5635    -  misc_feature   bom (fragment): basis of mobility region from pBR322
   5714..6517    -  CDS            URA3: orotidine-5'-phosphate decarboxylase, required for uracil biosynthesis; S. cerevisiae URA3; yeast auxotrophic marker, counterselectable with 5-fluoroorotic acid (5-FOA)
   6518..6733    -  promoter       URA3 promoter: S. cerevisiae URA3
   6744..6791    -  misc_feature   bom (fragment): basis of mobility region from pBR322
   6893..1       -  CDS            rop (fragment) (across the origin): Rop protein, which maintains plasmids at low copy number; rop
