[The description below was written by a language model from this plasmid's Addgene catalogue record and pLannotate feature annotations shown in this document.]
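Description:
pCH043 is a yeast expression plasmid built on pRS306, an integrating-type shuttle vector. Consistent with that, the feature table shows no yeast replication origin or centromere. In E. coli it is propagated through a ColE1/pUC-type origin with ampicillin resistance (bla). The pBluescript-derived backbone also contributes an f1 phage origin, lac promoter/operator and lacZα remnants, and flanking T3 and T7 promoters. Selection in yeast relies on the URA3 marker with its own promoter, which complements uracil auxotrophy and can be counterselected with 5-FOA. The catalogue lists the plasmid as low copy, although the annotated origin is of the high-copy type. The catalogue size of 4,373 bp matches the empty backbone rather than the 6,927 nt depositor sequence.

The payload is the reverse tetracycline-controlled transactivator rtTA. It is annotated as a TetR-derived DNA-binding portion followed by the herpes simplex VP16 activation domain, placed downstream of a S. cerevisiae GAL1 promoter and terminated by a CYC1 terminator fragment. The stated purpose is rtTA under GAL1 promoter control. However, the depositor comments say that expression in these constructs is driven by tet operators, that the GAL1 promoter carries a mutation in the proximal Gal4 site leaving three Gal4 binding sites, and that the plasmid is only usable in Gal4-deleted strains. No tet operators are annotated in the feature table, so their presence and position cannot be confirmed from it. A fragment of the yeast FIG1 coding sequence and a short LEU2 promoter fragment lie upstream of the cassette, and the record does not explain their role. The depositor also notes that minor discrepancies between the QC and full sequences do not affect function. The associated work concerns feedback networks and stochastic signalling in yeast, where a doxycycline-responsive activator of this kind serves as a synthetic regulatory component.
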