Addgene plasmid #47949: pCH043
Purpose: rtTA under the control of GAL1 promoter
Depositing lab: Attila Becskei. Depositing organization: University of Basel. Publication: Stochastic signalling rewires the interaction map of a multiple feedback network during yeast evolution. Hsu C, Scherrer S, Buetti-Dinh A, Ratna P, Pizzolato J, Jaquet V, Becskei A. Nat Commun. 2012 Feb 21;3:682. doi: 10.1038/ncomms1687. PubMed 22353713.
Backbone
  Vector backbone: pRS306
  Backbone manufacturer: ATCC
  Total vector size (bp): 4373
  Vector type: Yeast Expression ; Tet inducible expression
  Selectable markers: URA3
Growth in bacteria
  Bacterial resistance: Ampicillin, 100 μg/mL
  Growth temperature: 37°C
  Growth strain: DH5alpha
  Copy number: Low Copy
Gene/Insert
  Gene/Insert name: rtTA
  Promoter: Gal1
  Cloning method: Unknown
  Sequencing primers: 5′ Gal1_primer
Terms and licenses: Academic/Nonprofit Terms; Industry Terms: Not Available to Industry
Depositor comments: TetR is downstream of Gal1 promoter. The expression in these constructs is driven by tet operators. The GAL1 promoter contains a mutation in the proximal Gal4 BS to have only three Gal4 binding sites. Since the above plasmids (pCH043, pSS63, pPR184) can be used only in delGal4 strains, this does not affect the basal expression in these constructs. The discrepancies found between the Addgene QC sequence and the full sequence do not affect the functioning of the construct.
How to cite: pCH043 was a gift from Attila Becskei (Addgene plasmid # 47949 ; http://n2t.net/addgene:47949 ; RRID:Addgene_47949)
