>Addgene plasmid #47949 | pCH043 | addgene partial sequence | sequence record 70605 | M13_pUC_rev
TGACCATGATTACGCCAAGCTCGAAATTAACCCTCACTAAAGGGAACAAAAGCTGGTACCATCATAGAGA
AATCATATGAAAAATCAAATACAACTCTGGGCTTGGAGGAAGTCATTATAAGATCCGGTTACATGGGTGT
TTGTATTGATAACATTCCCTCCCAATATAGCTCTTACAATAATATGACTACATTCTCCAATTCAATTTGC
TATGCAAGAAAGAATTTAAGCTCGGTTCCCTTATACAGAGACTTGGAAATTCAACTCTCAAATATTGCAT
CTTCCAGCTCCAAAACCCAATCAAGCGTTGTCTTGAACATTTTGAAGTTAGCCCAATTAACTTCGGTTAA
TGTTATACATCCATATGTCTTGATGGCAACTGTAATCCTAACAATCCTAATGTTTCTATTTATTCTGTAT
GTAACTGTCCCTAAGTTACCATTCAAACTAGCGGTTAATAAATTTCTACTGTTGCTAAGTTCAACTATAG
TTTTGACATGGGGTATTGGTGCGATGTGGACTCATGTAGGGATAAATGCAAGTTACAGATTGGTTCCATC
ATCAAGTATGAATATAATCACTGTCAAGAAGGGCAAGAAGGCAGCAGTAATGGCTTGGTTTAGCTTTGCA
TTCCTCCTTTTAGACAGTGTGGTTTTATGGTTAATATTTTTAAGGGATAGGAAAAGCTTGAAAGATGAAA
TTGATAATGTTCCATGTGCCCAAAATAGGTACAATAACTACTCTTCGGATTCATCTACATTGCATTCCAA
AGTTTAGCTCGAGGGTCAGATTCATTATCTACAAAGACTGTAAAAAGAAAGTGGAATATTCATTCATATC
ATATTTTTTCTATTAACTGCCTGGTTTCTTTTAAATTTTTTATTGGTTGTCGACTTGAACGGAGTGACAA
TATATATATATATATATTTAATAATGACATCATTATCTGTAAATCTGATTCTTAATGCTATTCTAGTTAT
GTAAGAGTGGTCCGCATGCATATTGAAGTAGGATTAGAAGCCGCCGAGCGGGCGACAGCCCTCCGACGGA
AGACTCTCCTCCGTGCGTCCTCGTCTTCACCGGTCGCGTTCCTGAAACGCAGATGTGCCTCGCGCCGC
