>Addgene plasmid #47949 | pCH043 | addgene partial sequence | sequence record 70606 | tTA-R 5'-GGCGAGTTTACGGGTTGTTA-3'
TCCGACCCCATTAAGCAGCTCTAATGCGCTGTTAATCACTTTACTTTTATCTAATCTAGGCATGGATCCT
ATAGTTTTTTCTCCTTGACGTTAAAGTATAGAGGTATATTAACAATTTTTTGTTGATACTTTTATGACAT
TTGAATAAGAAGTAATACAAACTGAAAATGTTGAAAGTATTAGTTAAAGTGGTTATGCAGCTTTTCCATT
TATATATCTGTTAATAGATCAAAAATCATCGCTTCGCTGATTAATTACCCCAGAAATAAGGCTAAAAAAC
TAATCGCATTATCATCCTATGGTTGTTAATTTGATTCGTTAATTTGAAGGTTTGTGGGGCCAGGTTACTG
CCAATTTTTCCTCTTCATAACCATAAAAGCTAGTATTGTAGAATCTTTATTGTTCGGAGCAGTGCGGCGC
GAGGCACATCTGCGTTTCAGGAACGCGACCGGTGAAGACGAGGACGCACGGAGGAGAGTCTTCCGTCGGA
GGGCTGTCGCCCGCTCGGCGGCTTCTAATCCTACTTCAATATGCATGCGGACCACTCTTACATAACTAGA
ATAGCATTAAGAATCAGATTTACAGATAATGATGTCATTATTAAATATATATATATATATATTGTCACTC
CGTTCAAGTCGACAACCAATAAAAAATTTAAAAGAAACCAGGCAGTTAATAGAAAAAATATGATATGAAT
GAATATTCCACTTTCTTTTTACAGTCTTTGTAGATAATGAATCTGACCCTCGAGCTAAACTTTGGAATGC
AATGTAGATGAATCCGAAGAGTAGTTATTGTACCTATTTTGGGCACATGGAACATTATCAATTTCATCTT
TCAAGCTTTTCCTATCCCTTAAAAATATTAACCATAAAACCACACTGTCTAAAAGGAGGAATGCAAAGCT
AAACCAAGCCATTACTGCTGCCTTCTTGCCCTTCTTGACAGTGATTATATTCATACTTGATGATGGAACC
AATCTGTAACTTGCATTTATCCCTACATGAGTCCACATCGCACCAATACCCCATGTCAAAACTATAGTTG
AACTTAGCAACAGTAGAAATTTATTAACCGCTAGTTTGAATGGTAACTTAGGGACAGTT
