>Addgene plasmid #47949 | pCH043 | addgene partial sequence | sequence record 70608 | CYC1 5'-GCGTGAATGTAAGCGTGAC-3'
GCGGCCCTATTTGTACAGAATTCTTATTACGATCCTCGCGCCCCCTACCCACCGTACTCGTCAATTCCAA
GGGCATCGGTAAACATCTGCTCAAACTCGAAGTCGGCCATATCCAGAGCGCCGTAGGGGGCGGAGTCGTG
GGGGGTAAATCCCGGACCCGGGGAATCCCCGTCCCCCAACATGTCCAGATCGAAATCGTCTAGCGCGTCG
GCATGCGCCATCGCCACGTCCTCGCCGTCTAAGTGGAGCTCGTCCCCCAGGCTGACATCGGTCGGGGGGG
CCGTCGACAGTCTGCGCGTGTGTCCCGCGGGGAGAAAGGACAGGCGCGGAGCCGCCAGCCCCGCCTCTTC
GGGGGCGTCGTCGTCCGGGAGATCGAGCAGGCCCTCGATGGTAGACCCGTAATTGTTTTTCGTACGCGCG
CGGCTGTACGCGGACCCACTTTCACATTTAAGTTGTTTTTCTAATCCGCATATGATCAATTCAAGGCCGA
ATAAGAAGGCTGGCTCTGCACCTTGGCGATCAAATAATTCGATAGCTTGTCGTAATAATGGCGGCATACT
ATCAGTAGTAGGTGTTTCCCTTTCTTCTTTAGCGACTTGATGCTCTTGTTCTTCCAATACGCAACCTAAA
GTAAAGTGCCCCACAGCGCTGAGTGCATATAATGCATTCTCTAGTGAAAAACCTTGTTGGCATAAAAAGG
CTAATTGATTTTCGAGAGTTTCATACTGTTTTTCTGTAGGCCGTGTACCTAAATGTACTTTTGCTCCATC
GCGATGACTTAGTAAAGCACATCTAAAACTTTTAGCGTTATTACGTAAAAAATCTTGCCAGCTTTCCCCT
TCTAAAGGGCAAAAGTGAGTATGGTGCCTATCTAACATCTCAATGGGTAAGGCGTCGAGCAAAGCCCGCT
TATTTTTTACATGCCAATACAATGTAGGCTGCTCTACACCTAGCTTCTGGGCGAGTTTACGGGTTGTTAA
ACCTTCGATTCCGACCCCATTAAGCAGCTCTAATGCGCTGTTAATCACTTTACTTTTATCTAATCTAGGC
ATGGATCCTATAGTTT
