>Addgene plasmid #47949 | pCH043 | addgene partial sequence | sequence record 70609 | pGEX3
CCGAAACGCGCGAGACGAAAGGGCCTCGTGATACGCCTATTTTTATAGGTTAATGTCATGATAATAATGG
TTTCTTAGACGTCAGGTGGCACTTTTCGGGGAAATGTGCGCGGAACCCCTATTTGTTTATTTTTCTAAAT
ACATTCAAATATGTATCCGCTCATGAGACAATAACCCTGATAAATGCTTCAATAATATTGAAAAAGGAAG
AGTATGAGTATTCAACATTTCCGTGTCGCCCTTATTCCCTTTTTTGCGGCATTTTGCCTTCCTGTTTTTG
CTCACCCAGAAACGCTGGTGAAAGTAAAAGATGCTGAAGATCAGTTGGGTGCACGAGTGGGTTACATCGA
ACTGGATCTCAACAGCGGTAAGATCCTTGAGAGTTTTCGCCCCGAAGAACGTTTTCCAATGATGAGCACT
TTTAAAGTTCTGCTATGTGGCGCGGTATTATCCCGTATTGACGCCGGGCAAGAGCAACTCGGTCGCCGCA
TACACTATTCTCAGAATGACTTGGTTGAGTACTCACCAGTCACAGAAAAGCATCTTACGGATGGCATGAC
AGTAAGAGAATTATGCAGTGCTGCCATAACCATGAGTGATAACACTGCGGCCAACTTACTTCTGACAACG
ATCGGAGGACCGAAGGAGCTAACCGCTTTTTTGCACAACATGGGGGATCATGTAACTCGCCTTGATCGTT
GGGAACCGGAGCTGAATGAAGCCATACCAAACGACGAGCGTGACACCACGATGCCTGTAGCAATGGCAAC
AACGTTGCGCAAACTATTAACTGGCGAACTACTTACTCTAGCTTCCCGGCAACAATTAATAGACTGGATG
GAGGCGGATAAAGTTGCAGGACCACTTCTGCGCTCGGCCCTTCCGGCTGGCTGGTTTATTGCTGATAAAT
CTGGAGCCGGTGAGCGTGGGTCTCGCGGTATCATTGCAGCACTGGGGCCAGATGGTAAGCCCTCCCGTAT
CGTAGTTATCTACACGACGGGGAGTCAGGCAACTATGGATGAACGAAATAGACAGATCGCTGA
