>Addgene plasmid #47949 | pCH043 | addgene partial sequence | sequence record 70610 | pRSII-F1
TTCAATTCATCATTTTTTTTTTATTCTTTTTTTTGATTTCGGTTTCCTTGAAATTTTTTTGATTCGGTAA
TCTCCGAACAGAAGGAAGAACGAAGGAAGGAGCACAGACTTAGATTGGTATATATACGCATATGTAGTGT
TGAAGAAACATGAAATTGCCCAGTATTCTTAACCCAACTGCACAGAACAAAAACCTGCAGGAAACGAAGA
TAAATCATGTCGAAAGCTACATATAAGGAACGTGCTGCTACTCATCCTAGTCCTGTTGCTGCCAAGCTAT
TTAATATCATGCACGAAAAGCAAACAAACTTGTGTGCTTCATTGGATGTTCGTACCACCAAGGAATTACT
GGAGTTAGTTGAAGCATTAGGTCCCAAAATTTGTTTACTAAAAACACATGTGGATATCTTGACTGATTTT
TCCATGGAGGGCACAGTTAAGCCGCTAAAGGCATTATCCGCCAAGTACAATTTTTTACTCTTCGAAGACA
GAAAATTTGCTGACATTGGTAATACAGTCAAATTGCAGTACTCTGCGGGTGTATACAGAATAGCAGAATG
GGCAGACATTACGAATGCACACGGTGTGGTGGGCCCAGGTATTGTTAGCGGTTTGAAGCAGGCGGCAGAA
GAAGTAACAAAGGAACCTAGAGGCCTTTTGATGTTAGCAGAATTGTCATGCAAGGGCTCCCTATCTACTG
GAGAATATACTAAGGGTACTGTTGACATTGCGAAGAGCGACAAAGATTTTGTTATCGGCTTTATTGCTCA
AAGAGACATGGGTGGAAGAGATGAAGGTTACGATTGGTTGATTATGACACCCGGTGTGGGTTTAGATGAC
AAGGGAGACGCATTGGGTCAACAGTATAGAACCGTGGATGATGTGGTCTCTACAGGATCTGACATTATTA
TTGTTGGAAGAGGACTATTTGCAAAGGGAAGGGATGCTAAGGTAGAGGGTGAACGTTACAGAAAAGCAGG
CTGGGAAGCATATTTGAGAAGATGCGGCCAGCAAAACTAAAAAACTGTATTATAAGTAAATGCATGTATA
CTAAACTCACAAATTA
